Addgene plasmid #15211: Flag-ECFP-Paxillin
Depositing lab: Rick Horwitz. Depositing organization: University of Virginia. Publication: Paxillin phosphorylation sites mapped by mass spectrometry. Webb DJ, Schroeder MJ, Brame CJ, Whitmore L, Shabanowitz J, Hunt DF, Horwitz AR. J Cell Sci. 2005 Nov 1. 118(Pt 21):4925-9. 10.1242/jcs.02563 PubMed 16254239.
Backbone
  Vector backbone: pcDNA3
  Backbone manufacturer: Invitrogen
  Backbone size w/o insert (bp): 6100
  Vector type: Mammalian Expression
  Selectable markers: Neomycin (select with G418)
Growth in bacteria
  Bacterial resistance: Ampicillin, 100 μg/mL
  Growth temperature: 37°C
  Growth strain: DH5alpha
  Copy number: High Copy
Gene/Insert
  Gene/Insert name: paxillin
  Species: G. gallus (chicken)
  Insert size (bp): 1700
  GenBank ID: L30099
  Entrez Gene: PXN (a.k.a. TGFB1I1)
  Tag / fusion protein: Flag (N terminal on backbone); ECFP (N terminal on backbone)
  Cloning method: Restriction Enzyme; 5′ cloning site BamH1 (not destroyed); 3′ cloning site EcoR1 (not destroyed)
  Sequencing primers: 5′ T7; 3′ Sp6
Resource information
  A portion of this plasmid was derived from a plasmid made by: Chris Turner SUNY Upstate Medical University
Terms and licenses: Academic/Nonprofit Terms; Industry Terms: Not Available to Industry
How to cite: Flag-ECFP-Paxillin was a gift from Rick Horwitz (Addgene plasmid # 15211 ; http://n2t.net/addgene:15211 ; RRID:Addgene_15211)
