[The description below was written by a language model from this plasmid's Addgene catalogue record.]
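Description:
Flag-ECFP-Paxillin is a mammalian expression plasmid built on the pcDNA3 backbone (about 6.1 kb without insert). It carries a chicken (Gallus gallus) paxillin coding sequence of roughly 1.7 kb, cloned by restriction digestion between BamHI and EcoRI sites, both of which remain intact. The plasmid is maintained at high copy in E. coli under ampicillin selection. A neomycin resistance marker allows G418 selection of stably transfected mammalian cells. No feature table accompanies the record and the promoter is not explicitly listed. However, pcDNA3 vectors normally drive the insert from the CMV immediate-early promoter. The T7 and SP6 sequencing primers named in the record match the phage promoter sites that flank the pcDNA3 polylinker.

The encoded product is paxillin with two N-terminal tags that the record describes as residing on the backbone: a Flag epitope and the cyan fluorescent protein ECFP. Paxillin is an adaptor protein of focal adhesions. The ECFP moiety allows its localisation and dynamics to be followed by fluorescence microscopy in living cells, and as a cyan fluorophore it can be combined with spectrally distinct fluorescent fusions. The Flag tag allows detection or affinity purification with anti-Flag reagents. The associated publication mapped paxillin phosphorylation sites by mass spectrometry, which fits the use of this construct to express tagged paxillin in mammalian cells for recovery and analysis. The record also notes that a portion of the plasmid was derived from a plasmid made in another laboratory.
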