>Addgene plasmid #15211 | Flag-ECFP-Paxillin | addgene partial sequence | sequence record 21697 | 15211 with BGHrev
TATAGATAGGGCCCTCTAGATGCATGCTCGAGCGGCCGCCAGTGTGATGGATATCTGCAGAATTCCTCCC
ATCTATGATGCCTTTAACAGAAGAGTTTGAGAAAGCAGTTCTGACAGTAGGGCTTGTCGTTCTGTTCTTT
GAAGGTTCCTTTGTTGAGCTGCTTGAGGCAGAAGGCACAGACAAAGTGTTCGGGGTGAAATTTCTTGCCC
ATGGCAGTGATGCAGCGTCCCGTGATGGGCTTCTGGCAGCCAGAGCACAGCGAGCCGCGGCGCTCGTGGT
AATGCACCTCGCAGTAGGGCTGCCCGTCGTGCTCGAAGAAGCTGCCGTTGATGAACGGTGTGAAACATTC
CCGACAGACAAATCACTCAGGGTGCCACAGGGTGTT
