>Addgene plasmid #15211 | Flag-ECFP-Paxillin | addgene partial sequence | sequence record 21698 | CMV-F 5'-CGCAAATGGGCGGTAGGCGTG-3'
GCAGAGCTCTCTGGCTACTAGAGAACCCCTGCTTACTGGCTTATCGAAATTAATACGACTCACTATAGGG
AGACCCAAGCTGCCACCATGGACTACAAGGACGACGATGACAAGGGACCTAAGCTTGGTACCGTGAGCAA
GGGCGAGGAGCTGTTCACCGGGGTGGTGCCCATCCTGGTCGAGCTGGACGGCGACGTAAACGGCCACAAG
TTCAGCGTGTCCGGCGAGGGCGAGGGCGATGCCACCTACGGCAAGCTGACCCTGAAGTTCATCTGCACCA
CCGGCAAGCTGCCCGTGCCCTGGCCCACCCTCGTGACCACCCTGACCTGGGGCGTGCAGTGCTTCAGCCG
CTACCCCGACCACATGAAGCAGCACGACTTCTTCAAGTCCGCCATGCCCGAAGGCTACGTCCAGGAGCGC
ACCATCTTCTTCAAGGACGACGGCAACTACAAGACCCGCGCCGAGGTGAAGTTCGAGGGCGACACCCTGG
TGAACCGCATCGAGCTGAAGGGCATCGACTTCAAGGAGGACGGCAACATCCTGGGGCACAAGCTGGAGTA
CAACTACATCAGCCACAACGTCTATATCACCGCCGACAAGCAGAAGAACGGCATCAAGGCCAACTTCAAG
ATCCGCCACAACATCGAGGACGGCAGCGTGCAGCTCGCCGACCACTACCAGCAGAACACCCCCATCGGCG
ACGGCCCCGTGCTGCTGCC
